Addgene plasmid #116112: pHAGE-ALK-R401Q
Purpose: Lentiviral expression of ALK R401Q
Depositing lab: Gordon Mills & Kenneth Scott. Depositing organization: Baylor College of Medicine. Publication: Systematic Functional Annotation of Somatic Mutations in Cancer. Ng PK, Li J, Jeong KJ, Shao S, Chen H, Tsang YH, Sengupta S, Wang Z, Bhavana VH, Tran R, Soewito S, Minussi DC, Moreno D, Kong K, Dogruluk T, Lu H, Gao J, Tokheim C, Zhou DC, Johnson AM, Zeng J, Ip CKM, Ju Z, Wester M, Yu S, Li Y, Vellano CP, Schultz N, Karchin R, Ding L, Lu Y, Cheung LWT, Chen K, Shaw KR, Meric-Bernstam F, Scott KL, Yi S, Sahni N, Liang H, Mills GB. Cancer Cell. 2018 Mar 12;33(3):450-462.e10. doi: 10.1016/j.ccell.2018.01.021. PubMed 29533785.
Backbone
  Vector backbone: pHAGE
  Vector type: Lentiviral
Growth in bacteria
  Bacterial resistance: Ampicillin, 100 μg/mL
  Growth temperature: 37°C
  Growth strain: Stbl3
  Copy number: High Copy
Gene/Insert
  Gene/Insert name: ALK
  Species: H. sapiens (human)
  Mutation: R401Q
  Entrez Gene: ALK (a.k.a. ALK1, CD246, NBLST3)
  Cloning method: Gateway Cloning
Terms and licenses: Academic/Nonprofit Terms; Industry Terms: Not Available to Industry
How to cite: pHAGE-ALK-R401Q was a gift from Gordon Mills & Kenneth Scott (Addgene plasmid # 116112 ; http://n2t.net/addgene:116112 ; RRID:Addgene_116112)
