[The description below was written by a language model from this plasmid's Addgene catalogue record and pLannotate feature annotations shown in this document.]
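Description:
pHAGE-ALK-R401Q is a 13.4 kb HIV-1-based lentiviral expression plasmid built on the pHAGE backbone and carrying the human ALK receptor tyrosine kinase with the R401Q substitution. In bacteria it is maintained through a high-copy ColE1/pUC-type origin and selected with ampicillin via the β-lactamase gene. The record lists a recombination-deficient strain as the growth host, which is usual for plasmids containing repeated LTR sequences.

The transfer cassette is flanked by a truncated 5' LTR and a self-inactivating ΔU3 3' LTR. It includes the Ψ packaging signal with a short gag fragment, the Rev response element for nuclear export of the genomic RNA, and the cPPT/CTS element that aids nuclear import in transduced cells. Because the viral structural and enzymatic genes are present only as small remnants (gag, rev and nef fragments), packaging functions must be supplied in trans.

Within the provirus, the constitutive EF-1α promoter drives the ALK open reading frame, which was introduced by Gateway recombination and is bounded by attB1 and attB2 sites. A V5 epitope tag lies just downstream of attB2, but the feature table does not show whether it is fused in frame to ALK. An EMCV IRES then allows EGFP to be translated from the same transcript, so transduced cells can be identified by fluorescence, and a WPRE enhances transcript expression.

The construct is intended for lentiviral delivery and stable expression of this ALK variant in mammalian cells. It comes from a collection made to functionally annotate somatic mutations found in cancer, where mutant alleles are presumably compared with their wild-type counterparts.
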