Features (pLannotate 1.2.2; 27 found; start..end, strand, type, name):
     21..41      +  protein_bind   attB1: mutant version of attB; core recombination site for the Gateway® BP reaction BP Clonase™
     47..4906    +  CDS            ALK: ALK_HUMAN - Experimental evidence at protein level: Swiss-Prot protein existence level 1. Neuronal receptor tyrosine kinase that is essentially and transiently expressed in specific regions of the central and peripheral nervous systems and plays an important role in the genesis and differentiation of the nervous system. Transduces signals from ligands at the cell surface, through specific activation of the mitogen- activated protein kinase (MAPK) pathway. Phosphorylates almost exclusively at the first tyrosine of the Y-x-x-x-Y-Y motif. Following activation by ligand, ALK induces tyrosine phosp
   4911..4935    -  protein_bind   attB2: mutant version of attB; recombination site for the Gateway® BP reaction BP Clonase™
   4988..5029    +  CDS            V5 tag: epitope tag from simian virus 5
   5155..5617    +  misc_feature   IRES: internal ribosome entry site (IRES) of the encephalomyocarditis virus (EMCV)
   5631..6350    +  CDS            EGFP: the original enhanced GFP (Yang et al., 1996) mammalian codon-optimized
   6364..6952    +  misc_feature   WPRE: woodchuck hepatitis virus posttranscriptional regulatory element
   6960..7025    +  CDS            nef (fragment): NEF_HV1Z2 - Experimental evidence at protein level: Swiss-Prot protein existence level 1. Extracellular Nef protein targets CD4(+) T-lymphocytes for apoptosis by interacting with CXCR4 surface receptors. From Human immunodeficiency virus type 1 group M subtype D (isolate Z2/CDC-Z34) (HIV-1).
   7027..7260    +  LTR            3' LTR (ΔU3): self-inactivating 3' long terminal repeat (LTR) from HIV-1
   7465..7569    +  promoter       AmpR promoter: bla
   7570..8430    +  CDS            AmpR: β-lactamase; bla; confers resistance to ampicillin, carbenicillin, and related antibiotics
   8601..9189    +  rep_origin     ori: high-copy-number ColE1/pMB1/pBR322/pUC origin of replication
   9372..9426    +  CDS            lacI (fragment): lac repressor; lacI; The lac repressor binds to the lac operator to inhibit transcription in E. coli. This inhibition can be relieved by adding lactose or isopropyl-β-D-thiogalactopyranoside (IPTG).
   9432..9525    +  rep_origin     SV40 ori (fragment): SV40 origin of replication
   9550..9587    +  CDS            lacI (fragment): lac repressor; lacI; The lac repressor binds to the lac operator to inhibit transcription in E. coli. This inhibition can be relieved by adding lactose or isopropyl-β-D-thiogalactopyranoside (IPTG).
   9600..9621    +  protein_bind   CAP binding site: CAP binding activates transcription in the presence of cAMP. E. coli catabolite activator protein
   9636..9666    +  promoter       lac promoter: promoter for the E. coli lac operon
   9670..9692    +  protein_bind   lac operator (fragment): The lac repressor binds to the lac operator to inhibit transcription in E. coli. This inhibition can be relieved by adding lactose or isopropyl-β-D-thiogalactopyranoside (IPTG). lac repressor encoded by lacI
   9724..9807    +  polyA_signal   SV40 poly(A) signal (fragment): SV40 polyadenylation signal
   9974..10303   +  CDS            nef (fragment): NEF_HV1BR - Experimental evidence at protein level: Swiss-Prot protein existence level 1. Extracellular Nef protein targets CD4(+) T-lymphocytes for apoptosis by interacting with CXCR4 surface receptors (PubMed:14990729). From Human immunodeficiency virus type 1 group M subtype B (isolate BRU/LAI) (HIV-1).
  10351..10608   +  LTR            5' LTR (truncated): truncated 5' long terminal repeat (LTR) from HIV-1
  10655..10780   +  misc_feature   HIV-1 Ψ: packaging signal of human immunodeficiency virus type 1
  10764..11102   +  CDS            HIV-1 gag (fragment): gag protein from human immunodeficiency virus 1; gag
  11277..11510   +  misc_feature   RRE: The Rev response element (RRE) of HIV-1 allows for Rev-dependent mRNA export from the nucleus to the cytoplasm.
  11887..11987   +  CDS            Rev (fragment): human immunodeficiency virus 1 (HIV-1) Rev protein; rev; enhances nuclear export of unspliced and incompletely spliced viral mRNAs
  12032..12149   +  misc_feature   cPPT/CTS: central polypurine tract and central termination sequence of HIV-1
  12197..13375   +  promoter       EF-1α promoter: strong constitutive promoter for human elongation factor EF-1α
>Addgene plasmid #116112 | pHAGE-ALK-R401Q | addgene full sequence | sequence record 250468 | Addgene NGS Result
AGCGGCCCTGCAGATATCAACAAGTTTGTACAAAAAAGCAGGCACCATGGGAGCCATCGGGCTCCTGTGG
CTCCTGCCGCTGCTGCTTTCCACGGCAGCTGTGGGCTCCGGGATGGGGACCGGCCAGCGCGCGGGCTCCC
CAGCTGCGGGGCCGCCGCTGCAGCCCCGGGAGCCACTCAGCTACTCGCGCCTGCAGAGGAAGAGTCTGGC
AGTTGACTTCGTGGTGCCCTCGCTCTTCCGTGTCTACGCCCGGGACCTACTGCTGCCACCATCCTCCTCG
GAGCTGAAGGCTGGCAGGCCCGAGGCCCGCGGCTCGCTAGCTCTGGACTGCGCCCCGCTGCTCAGGTTGC
TGGGGCCGGCGCCGGGGGTCTCCTGGACCGCCGGTTCACCAGCCCCGGCAGAGGCCCGGACGCTGTCCAG
GGTGCTGAAGGGCGGCTCCGTGCGCAAGCTCCGGCGTGCCAAGCAGTTGGTGCTGGAGCTGGGCGAGGAG
GCGATCTTGGAGGGTTGCGTCGGGCCCCCCGGGGAGGCGGCTGTGGGGCTGCTCCAGTTCAATCTCAGCG
AGCTGTTCAGTTGGTGGATTCGCCAAGGCGAAGGGCGACTGAGGATCCGCCTGATGCCCGAGAAGAAGGC
GTCGGAAGTGGGCAGAGAGGGAAGGCTGTCCGCGGCAATTCGCGCCTCCCAGCCCCGCCTTCTCTTCCAG
ATCTTCGGGACTGGTCATAGCTCCTTGGAATCACCAACAAACATGCCTTCTCCTTCTCCTGATTATTTTA
CATGGAATCTCACCTGGATAATGAAAGACTCCTTCCCTTTCCTGTCTCATCGCAGCCGATATGGTCTGGA
GTGCAGCTTTGACTTCCCCTGTGAGCTGGAGTATTCCCCTCCACTGCATGACCTCAGGAACCAGAGCTGG
TCCTGGCGCCGCATCCCCTCCGAGGAGGCCTCCCAGATGGACTTGCTGGATGGGCCTGGGGCAGAGCGTT
CTAAGGAGATGCCCAGAGGCTCCTTTCTCCTTCTCAACACCTCAGCTGACTCCAAGCACACCATCCTGAG
TCCGTGGATGAGGAGCAGCAGTGAGCACTGCACACTGGCCGTCTCGGTGCACAGGCACCTGCAGCCCTCT
GGAAGGTACATTGCCCAGCTGCTGCCCCACAACGAGGCTGCAAGAGAGATCCTCCTGATGCCCACTCCAG
GGAAGCATGGTTGGACAGTGCTCCAGGGAAGAATCGGGCGTCCAGACAACCCATTTCAAGTGGCCCTGGA
ATACATCTCCAGTGGAAACCGCAGCTTGTCTGCAGTGGACTTCTTTGCCCTGAAGAACTGCAGTGAAGGA
ACATCCCCAGGCTCCAAGATGGCCCTGCAGAGCTCCTTCACTTGTTGGAATGGGACAGTCCTCCAGCTTG
GGCAGGCCTGTGACTTCCACCAGGACTGTGCCCAGGGAGAAGATGAGAGCCAGATGTGCCGGAAACTGCC
TGTGGGTTTTTACTGCAACTTTGAAGATGGCTTCTGTGGCTGGACCCAAGGCACACTGTCACCCCACACT
CCTCAATGGCAGGTCAGGACCCTAAAGGATGCCCGGTTCCAGGACCACCAAGACCATGCTCTATTGCTCA
GTACCACTGATGTCCCCGCTTCTGAAAGTGCTACAGTGACCAGTGCTACGTTTCCTGCACCGATCAAGAG
CTCTCCATGTGAGCTCCGAATGTCCTGGCTCATTCGTGGAGTCTTGAGGGGAAACGTGTCCTTGGTGCTA
GTGGAGAACAAAACCGGGAAGGAGCAAGGCAGGATGGTCTGGCATGTCGCCGCCTATGAAGGCTTGAGCC
TGTGGCAGTGGATGGTGTTGCCTCTCCTCGATGTGTCTGACAGGTTCTGGCTGCAGATGGTCGCATGGTG
GGGACAAGGATCCAGAGCCATCGTGGCTTTTGACAATATCTCCATCAGCCTGGACTGCTACCTCACCATT
AGCGGAGAGGACAAGATCCTGCAGAATACAGCACCCAAATCAAGAAACCTGTTTGAGAGAAACCCAAACA
AGGAGCTGAAACCCGGGGAAAATTCACCAAGACAGACCCCCATCTTTGACCCTACAGTTCATTGGCTGTT
CACCACATGTGGGGCCAGCGGGCCCCATGGCCCCACCCAGGCACAGTGCAACAACGCCTACCAGAACTCC
AACCTGAGCGTGGAGGTGGGGAGCGAGGGCCCCCTGAAAGGCATCCAGATCTGGAAGGTGCCAGCCACCG
ACACCTACAGCATCTCGGGCTACGGAGCTGCTGGCGGGAAAGGCGGGAAGAACACCATGATGCGGTCCCA
CGGCGTGTCTGTGCTGGGCATCTTCAACCTGGAGAAGGATGACATGCTGTACATCCTGGTTGGGCAGCAG
GGAGAGGACGCCTGCCCCAGTACAAACCAGTTAATCCAGAAAGTCTGCATTGGAGAGAACAATGTGATAG
AAGAAGAAATCCGTGTGAACAGAAGCGTGCATGAGTGGGCAGGAGGCGGAGGAGGAGGGGGTGGAGCCAC
CTACGTATTTAAGATGAAGGATGGAGTGCCGGTGCCCCTGATCATTGCAGCCGGAGGTGGTGGCAGGGCC
TACGGGGCCAAGACAGACACGTTCCACCCAGAGAGACTGGAGAATAACTCCTCGGTTCTAGGGCTAAACG
GCAATTCCGGAGCCGCAGGTGGTGGAGGTGGCTGGAATGATAACACTTCCTTGCTCTGGGCCGGAAAATC
TTTGCAGGAGGGTGCCACCGGAGGACATTCCTGCCCCCAGGCCATGAAGAAGTGGGGGTGGGAGACAAGA
GGGGGTTTCGGAGGGGGTGGAGGGGGGTGCTCCTCAGGTGGAGGAGGCGGAGGATATATAGGCGGCAATG
CAGCCTCAAACAATGACCCCGAAATGGATGGGGAAGATGGGGTTTCCTTCATCAGTCCACTGGGCATCCT
GTACACCCCAGCTTTAAAAGTGATGGAAGGCCACGGGGAAGTGAATATTAAGCATTATCTAAACTGCAGT
CACTGTGAGGTAGACGAATGTCACATGGACCCTGAAAGCCACAAGGTCATCTGCTTCTGTGACCACGGGA
CGGTGCTGGCTGAGGATGGCGTCTCCTGCATTGTGTCACCCACCCCGGAGCCACACCTGCCACTCTCGCT
GATCCTCTCTGTGGTGACCTCTGCCCTCGTGGCCGCCCTGGTCCTGGCTTTCTCCGGCATCATGATTGTG
TACCGCCGGAAGCACCAGGAGCTGCAAGCCATGCAGATGGAGCTGCAGAGCCCTGAGTACAAGCTGAGCA
AGCTCCGCACCTCGACCATCATGACCGACTACAACCCCAACTACTGCTTTGCTGGCAAGACCTCCTCCAT
CAGTGACCTGAAGGAGGTGCCGCGGAAAAACATCACCCTCATTCGGGGTCTGGGCCATGGCGCCTTTGGG
GAGGTGTATGAAGGCCAGGTGTCCGGAATGCCCAACGACCCAAGCCCCCTGCAAGTGGCTGTGAAGACGC
TGCCTGAAGTGTGCTCTGAACAGGACGAACTGGATTTCCTCATGGAAGCCCTGATCATCAGCAAATTCAA
CCACCAGAACATTGTTCGCTGCATTGGGGTGAGCCTGCAATCCCTGCCCCGGTTCATCCTGCTGGAGCTC
ATGGCGGGGGGAGACCTCAAGTCCTTCCTCCGAGAGACCCGCCCTCGCCCGAGCCAGCCCTCCTCCCTGG
CCATGCTGGACCTTCTGCACGTGGCTCGGGACATTGCCTGTGGCTGTCAGTATTTGGAGGAAAACCACTT
CATCCACCGAGACATTGCTGCCAGAAACTGCCTCTTGACCTGTCCAGGCCCTGGAAGAGTGGCCAAGATT
GGAGACTTCGGGATGGCCCGAGACATCTACAGGGCGAGCTACTATAGAAAGGGAGGCTGTGCCATGCTGC
CAGTTAAGTGGATGCCCCCAGAGGCCTTCATGGAAGGAATATTCACTTCTAAAACAGACACATGGTCCTT
TGGAGTGCTGCTATGGGAAATCTTTTCTCTTGGATATATGCCATACCCCAGCAAAAGCAACCAGGAAGTT
CTGGAGTTTGTCACCAGTGGAGGCCGGATGGACCCACCCAAGAACTGCCCTGGGCCTGTATACCGGATAA
TGACTCAGTGCTGGCAACATCAGCCTGAAGACAGGCCCAACTTTGCCATCATTTTGGAGAGGATTGAATA
CTGCACCCAGGACCCGGATGTAATCAACACCGCTTTGCCGATAGAATATGGTCCACTTGTGGAAGAGGAA
GAGAAAGTGCCTGTGAGGCCCAAGGACCCTGAGGGGGTTCCTCCTCTCCTGGTCTCTCAACAGGCAAAAC
GGGAGGAGGAGCGCAGCCCAGCTGCCCCACCACCTCTGCCTACCACCTCCTCTGGCAAGGCTGCAAAGAA
ACCCACAGCTGCAGAGATCTCTGTTCGAGTCCCTAGAGGGCCGGCCGTGGAAGGGGGACACGTGAATATG
GCATTCTCTCAGTCCAACCCTCCTTCGGAGTTGCACAAGGTCCACGGATCCAGAAACAAGCCCACCAGCT
TGTGGAACCCAACGTACGGCTCCTGGTTTACAGAGAAACCCACCAAAAAGAATAATCCTATAGCAAAGAA
GGAGCCACACGACAGGGGTAACCTGGGGCTGGAGGGAAGCTGTACTGTCCCACCTAACGTTGCAACTGGG
AGACTTCCGGGGGCCTCACTGCTCCTAGAGCCCTCTTCGCTGACTGCCAATATGAAGGAGGTACCTCTGT
TCAGGCTACGTCACTTCCCTTGTGGGAATGTCAATTACGGCTACCAGCAACAGGGCTTGCCCTTAGAAGC
CGCTACTGCCCCTGGAGCTGGTCATTACGAGGATACCATTCTGAAAAGCAAGAATAGCATGAACCAGCCT
GGGCCCTAGAACCCAGCTTTCTTGTACAAAGTGGTTGATATCCAGCACAGTGGCGGCCGCTCGAGTCTAG
AGGGCCCGCGGTTCGAAGGTAAGCCTATCCCTAACCCTCTCCTCGGTCTCGATTCTACGCGTACCGGTTA
GTAATGAGATCCCTCCCCCCCCCCTAACGTTACTGGCCGAAGCCGCTTGGAATAAGGCCGGTGTGCGTTT
GTCTATATGTTATTTTCCACCATATTGCCGTCTTTTGGCAATGTGAGGGCCCGGAAACCTGGCCCTGTCT
TCTTGACGAGCATTCCTAGGGGTCTTTCCCCTCTCGCCAAAGGAATGCAAGGTCTGTTGAATGTCGTGAA
GGAAGCAGTTCCTCTGGAAGCTTCTTGAAGACAAACAACGTCTGTAGCGACCCTTTGCAGGCAGCGGAAC
CCCCCACCTGGCGACAGGTGCCTCTGCGGCCAAAAGCCACGTGTATAAGATACACCTGCAAAGGCGGCAC
AACCCCAGTGCCACGTTGTGAGTTGGATAGTTGTGGAAAGAGTCAAATGGCTCTCCTCAAGCGTATTCAA
CAAGGGGCTGAAGGATGCCCAGAAGGTACCCCATTGTATGGGATCTGATCTGGGGCCTCGGTGCACATGC
TTTACATGTGTTTAGTCGAGGTTAAAAAAACGTCTAGGCCCCCCGAACCACGGGGACGTGGTTTTCCTTT
GAAAAACACGATGATAATATGGCCACACATATGGTGAGCAAGGGCGAGGAGCTGTTCACCGGGGTGGTGC
CCATCCTGGTCGAGCTGGACGGCGACGTAAACGGCCACAAGTTCAGCGTGTCCGGCGAGGGCGAGGGCGA
TGCCACCTACGGCAAGCTGACCCTGAAGTTCATCTGCACCACCGGCAAGCTGCCCGTGCCCTGGCCCACC
CTCGTGACCACCCTGACCTACGGCGTGCAGTGCTTCAGCCGCTACCCCGACCACATGAAGCAGCACGACT
TCTTCAAGTCCGCCATGCCCGAAGGCTACGTCCAGGAGCGCACCATCTTCTTCAAGGACGACGGCAACTA
CAAGACCCGCGCCGAGGTGAAGTTCGAGGGCGACACCCTGGTGAACCGCATCGAGCTGAAGGGCATCGAC
TTCAAGGAGGACGGCAACATCCTGGGGCACAAGCTGGAGTACAACTACAACAGCCACAACGTCTATATCA
TGGCCGACAAGCAGAAGAACGGCATCAAGGTGAACTTCAAGATCCGCCACAACATCGAGGACGGCAGCGT
GCAGCTCGCCGACCACTACCAGCAGAACACCCCCATCGGCGACGGCCCCGTGCTGCTGCCCGACAACCAC
TACCTGAGCACCCAGTCCGCCCTGAGCAAAGACCCCAACGAGAAGCGCGATCACATGGTCCTGCTGGAGT
TCGTGACCGCCGCCGGGATCACTCTCGGCATGGACGAGCTGTACAAGTAAATCGATAGATCCTAATCAAC
CTCTGGATTACAAAATTTGTGAAAGATTGACTGGTATTCTTAACTATGTTGCTCCTTTTACGCTATGTGG
ATACGCTGCTTTAATGCCTTTGTATCATGCTATTGCTTCCCGTATGGCTTTCATTTTCTCCTCCTTGTAT
AAATCCTGGTTGCTGTCTCTTTATGAGGAGTTGTGGCCCGTTGTCAGGCAACGTGGCGTGGTGTGCACTG
TGTTTGCTGACGCAACCCCCACTGGTTGGGGCATTGCCACCACCTGTCAGCTCCTTTCCGGGACTTTCGC
TTTCCCCCTCCCTATTGCCACGGCGGAACTCATCGCCGCCTGCCTTGCCCGCTGCTGGACAGGGGCTCGG
CTGTTGGGCACTGACAATTCCGTGGTGTTGTCGGGGAAATCATCGTCCTTTCCTTGGCTGCTCGCCTGTG
TTGCCACCTGGATTCTGCGCGGGACGTCCTTCTGCTACGTCCCTTCGGCCCTCAATCCAGCGGACCTTCC
TTCCCGCGGCCTGCTGCCGGCTCTGCGGCCTCTTCCGCGTCTTCGCCTTCGCCCTCAGACGAGTCGGATC
TCCCTTTGGGCCGCCTCCCCGCCTGAGATCCTTTAAGACCAATGACTTACAAGGCAGCTGTAGATCTTAG
CCACTTTTTAAAAGAAAAGGGGGGACTGGAAGGGCTAATTCACTCCCAACGAAGACAAGATCTGCTTTTT
GCTTGTACTGGGTCTCTCTGGTTAGACCAGATCTGAGCCTGGGAGCTCTCTGGCTAACTAGGGAACCCAC
TGCTTAAGCCTCAATAAAGCTTGCCTTGAGTGCTTCAAGTAGTGTGTGCCCGTCTGTTGTGTGACTCTGG
TAACTAGAGATCCCTCAGACCCTTTTAGTCAGTGTGGAAAATCTCTAGCAGTAGTAGTTCATGTCATCTT
ATTATTCAGTATTTATAACTTGCAAAGAAATGAATATCAGAGAGTGAGAGGCCCGGGTTAATTAAGGAAA
GGGCTAGATCATTCTTGAAGACGAAAGGGCCTCGTGATACGCCTATTTTTATAGGTTAATGTCATGATAA
TAATGGTTTCTTAGACGTCAGGTGGCACTTTTCGGGGAAATGTGCGCGGAACCCCTATTTGTTTATTTTT
CTAAATACATTCAAATATGTATCCGCTCATGAGACAATAACCCTGATAAATGCTTCAATAATATTGAAAA
AGGAAGAGTATGAGTATTCAACATTTCCGTGTCGCCCTTATTCCCTTTTTTGCGGCATTTTGCCTTCCTG
TTTTTGCTCACCCAGAAACGCTGGTGAAAGTAAAAGATGCTGAAGATCAGTTGGGTGCACGAGTGGGTTA
CATCGAACTGGATCTCAACAGCGGTAAGATCCTTGAGAGTTTTCGCCCCGAAGAACGTTTTCCAATGATG
AGCACTTTTAAAGTTCTGCTATGTGGCGCGGTATTATCCCGTGTTGACGCCGGGCAAGAGCAACTCGGTC
GCCGCATACACTATTCTCAGAATGACTTGGTTGAGTACTCACCAGTCACAGAAAAGCATCTTACGGATGG
CATGACAGTAAGAGAATTATGCAGTGCTGCCATAACCATGAGTGATAACACTGCGGCCAACTTACTTCTG
ACAACGATCGGAGGACCGAAGGAGCTAACCGCTTTTTTGCACAACATGGGGGATCATGTAACTCGCCTTG
ATCGTTGGGAACCGGAGCTGAATGAAGCCATACCAAACGACGAGCGTGACACCACGATGCCTGTAGCAAT
GGCAACAACGTTGCGCAAACTATTAACTGGCGAACTACTTACTCTAGCTTCCCGGCAACAATTAATAGAC
TGGATGGAGGCGGATAAAGTTGCAGGACCACTTCTGCGCTCGGCCCTTCCGGCTGGCTGGTTTATTGCTG
ATAAATCTGGAGCCGGTGAGCGTGGGTCTCGCGGTATCATTGCAGCACTGGGGCCAGATGGTAAGCCCTC
CCGTATCGTAGTTATCTACACGACGGGGAGTCAGGCAACTATGGATGAACGAAATAGACAGATCGCTGAG
ATAGGTGCCTCACTGATTAAGCATTGGTAACTGTCAGACCAAGTTTACTCATATATACTTTAGATTGATT
TAAAACTTCATTTTTAATTTAAAAGGATCTAGGTGAAGATCCTTTTTGATAATCTCATGACCAAAATCCC
TTAACGTGAGTTTTCGTTCCACTGAGCGTCAGACCCCGTAGAAAAGATCAAAGGATCTTCTTGAGATCCT
TTTTTTCTGCGCGTAATCTGCTGCTTGCAAACAAAAAAACCACCGCTACCAGCGGTGGTTTGTTTGCCGG
ATCAAGAGCTACCAACTCTTTTTCCGAAGGTAACTGGCTTCAGCAGAGCGCAGATACCAAATACTGTTCT
TCTAGTGTAGCCGTAGTTAGGCCACCACTTCAAGAACTCTGTAGCACCGCCTACATACCTCGCTCTGCTA
ATCCTGTTACCAGTGGCTGCTGCCAGTGGCGATAAGTCGTGTCTTACCGGGTTGGACTCAAGACGATAGT
TACCGGATAAGGCGCAGCGGTCGGGCTGAACGGGGGGTTCGTGCACACAGCCCAGCTTGGAGCGAACGAC
CTACACCGAACTGAGATACCTACAGCGTGAGCTATGAGAAAGCGCCACGCTTCCCGAAGGGAGAAAGGCG
GACAGGTATCCGGTAAGCGGCAGGGTCGGAACAGGAGAGCGCACGAGGGAGCTTCCAGGGGGAAACGCCT
GGTATCTTTATAGTCCTGTCGGGTTTCGCCACCTCTGACTTGAGCGTCGATTTTTGTGATGCTCGTCAGG
GGGGCGGAGCCTATGGAAAAACGCCAGCAACGCGGCCTTTTTACGGTTCCTGGCCTTTTGCTGGCCTTTT
GCTCACATGTTCTTTCCTGCGTTATCCCCTGATTCTGTGGATAACCGTATTACCGCCTTTGAGTGAGCTG
ATACCGCTCGCCGCAGCCGAACGACCGAGCGCAGCGAGTCAGTGAGCGAGGAAGCGGAAGAGCGCCCAAT
ACGCAAACCGCCTCTCCCCGCGCGTTGGCCGATTCATTAATGCAGCAAGCTCATGGCTGACTAATTTTTT
TTATTTATGCAGAGGCCGAGGCCGCCTCGGCCTCTGAGCTATTCCAGAAGTAGTGAGGAGGCTTTTTTGG
AGGCCTAGGCTTTTGCAAAAAGCTCCCCGTGGCACGACAGGTTTCCCGACTGGAAAGCGGGCAGTGAGCG
CAACGCAATTAATGTGAGTTAGCTCACTCATTAGGCACCCCAGGCTTTACACTTTATGCTTCCGGCTCGT
ATGTTGTGTGGAATTGTGAGCGGATAACAATTTCACACAGGAAACAGCTATGACATGATTACGAATTTCA
CAAATAAAGCATTTTTTTCACTGCATTCTAGTTGTGGTTTGTCCAAACTCATCAATGTATCTTATCATGT
CTGGATCAACTGGATAACTCAAGCTAACCAAAATCATCCCAAACTTCCCACCCCATACCCTATTACCACT
GCCAATTACCTGTGGTTTCATTTACTCTAAACCTGTGATTCCTCTGAATTATTTTCATTTTAAAGAAATT
GTATTTGTTAAATATGTACTACAAACTTAGTAGTTGGAAGGGCTAATTCACTCCCAAAGAAGACAAGATA
TCCTTGATCTGTGGATCTACCACACACAAGGCTACTTCCCTGATTAGCAGAACTACACACCAGGGCCAGG
GGTCAGATATCCACTGACCTTTGGATGGTGCTACAAGCTAGTACCAGTTGAGCCAGATAAGGTAGAAGAG
GCCAATAAAGGAGAGAACACCAGCTTGTTACACCCTGTGAGCCTGCATGGGATGGATGACCCGGAGAGAG
AAGTGTTAGAGTGGAGGTTTGACAGCCGCCTAGCATTTCATCACGTGGCCCGAGAGCTGCATCCGGAGTA
CTTCAAGAACTGCTGATATCGAGCTTGCTACAAGGGACTTTCCGCTGGGGACTTTCCAGGGAGGCGTGGC
CTGGGCGGGACTGGGGAGTGGCGAGCCCTCAGATCCTGCATATAAGCAGCTGCTTTTTGCCTGTACTGGG
TCTCTCTGGTTAGACCAGATCTGAGCCTGGGAGCTCTCTGGCTAACTAGGGAACCCACTGCTTAAGCCTC
AATAAAGCTTGCCTTGAGTGCTTCAAGTAGTGTGTGCCCGTCTGTTGTGTGACTCTGGTAACTAGAGATC
CCTCAGACCCTTTTAGTCAGTGTGGAAAATCTCTAGCAGTGGCGCCCGAACAGGGACTTGAAAGCGAAAG
GGAAACCAGAGGAGCTCTCTCGACGCAGGACTCGGCTTGCTGAAGCGCGCACGGCAAGAGGCGAGGGGCG
GCGACTGGTGAGTACGCCAAAAATTTTGACTAGCGGAGGCTAGAAGGAGAGAGATGGGTGCGAGAGCGTC
AGTATTAAGCGGGGGAGAATTAGATCGCGATGGGAAAAAATTCGGTTAAGGCCAGGGGGAAAGAAAAAAT
ATAAATTAAAACATATAGTATGGGCAAGCAGGGAGCTAGAACGATTCGCAGTTAATCCTGGCCTGTTAGA
AACATCAGAAGGCTGTAGACAAATACTGGGACAGCTACAACCATCCCTTCAGACAGGATCAGAAGAACTT
AGATCATTATATAATACAGTAGCAACCCTCTATTGTGTGCATCAAAGGATAGAGATAAAAGACACCAAGG
AAGCTTTAGACAAGATAGAGGAAGAGCAAAACAAAAGTAAGACCACCGCACAGCAAGCGGCCGGCCGCTG
ATCTTCAGACCTGGAGGAGGAGATATGAGGGACAATTGGAGAAGTGAATTATATAAATATAAAGTAGTAA
AAATTGAACCATTAGGAGTAGCACCCACCAAGGCAAAGAGAAGAGTGGTGCAGAGAGAAAAAAGAGCAGT
GGGAATAGGAGCTTTGTTCCTTGGGTTCTTGGGAGCAGCAGGAAGCACTATGGGCGCAGCGTCAATGACG
CTGACGGTACAGGCCAGACAATTATTGTCTGGTATAGTGCAGCAGCAGAACAATTTGCTGAGGGCTATTG
AGGCGCAACAGCATCTGTTGCAACTCACAGTCTGGGGCATCAAGCAGCTCCAGGCAAGAATCCTGGCTGT
GGAAAGATACCTAAAGGATCAACAGCTCCTGGGGATTTGGGGTTGCTCTGGAAAACTCATTTGCACCACT
GCTGTGCCTTGGAATGCTAGTTGGAGTAATAAATCTCTGGAACAGATTTGGAATCACACGACCTGGATGG
AGTGGGACAGAGAAATTAACAATTACACAAGCTTAATACACTCCTTAATTGAAGAATCGCAAAACCAGCA
AGAAAAGAATGAACAAGAATTATTGGAATTAGATAAATGGGCAAGTTTGTGGAATTGGTTTAACATAACA
AATTGGCTGTGGTATATAAAATTATTCATAATGATAGTAGGAGGCTTGGTAGGTTTAAGAATAGTTTTTG
CTGTACTTTCTATAGTGAATAGAGTTAGGCAGGGATATTCACCATTATCGTTTCAGACCCACCTCCCAAC
CCCGAGGGGACCCGACAGGCCCGAAGGAATAGAAGAAGAAGGTGGAGAGAGAGACAGAGACAGATCCATT
CGATTAGTGAACGGATCTCGACGGTATCGCCGAATTCACAAATGGCAGTATTCATCCACAATTTTAAAAG
AAAAGGGGGGATTGGGGGGTACAGTGCAGGGGAAAGAATAGTAGACATAATAGCAACAGACATACAAACT
AAAGAATTACAAAAACAAATTACAAAAATTCAAAATTTTCGGGTTTATTACAGGGACAGCAGAGATCCAG
TTTGGACTAGTCGTGAGGCTCCGGTGCCCGTCAGTGGGCAGAGCGCACATCGCCCACAGTCCCCGAGAAG
TTGGGGGGAGGGGTCGGCAATTGAACCGGTGCCTAGAGAAGGTGGCGCGGGGTAAACTGGGAAAGTGATG
TCGTGTACTGGCTCCGCCTTTTTCCCGAGGGTGGGGGAGAACCGTATATAAGTGCAGTAGTCGCCGTGAA
CGTTCTTTTTCGCAACGGGTTTGCCGCCAGAACACAGGTAAGTGCCGTGTGTGGTTCCCGCGGGCCTGGC
CTCTTTACGGGTTATGGCCCTTGCGTGCCTTGAATTACTTCCACCTGGCTGCAGTACGTGATTCTTGATC
CCGAGCTTCGGGTTGGAAGTGGGTGGGAGAGTTCGAGGCCTTGCGCTTAAGGAGCCCCTTCGCCTCGTGC
TTGAGTTGAGGCCTGGCCTGGGCGCTGGGGCCGCCGCGTGCGAATCTGGTGGCACCTTCGCGCCTGTCTC
GCTGCTTTCGATAAGTCTCTAGCCATTTAAAATTTTTGATGACCTGCTGCGACGCTTTTTTTCTGGCAAG
ATAGTCTTGTAAATGCGGGCCAAGATCTGCACACTGGTATTTCGGTTTTTGGGGCCGCGGGCGGCGACGG
GGCCCGTGCGTCCCAGCGCACATGTTCGGCGAGGCGGGGCCTGCGAGCGCGGCCACCGAGAATCGGACGG
GGGTAGTCTCAAGCTGGCCGGCCTGCTCTGGTGCCTGGCCTCGCGCCGCCGTGTATCGCCCCGCCCTGGG
CGGCAAGGCTGGCCCGGTCGGCACCAGTTGCGTGAGCGGAAAGATGGCCGCTTCCCGGCCCTGCTGCAGG
GAGCTCAAAATGGAGGACGCGGCGCTCGGGAGAGCGGGCGGGTGAGTCACCCACACAAAGGAAAAGGGCC
TTTCCGTCCTCAGCCGTCGCTTCATGTGACTCCACGGAGTACCGGGCGCCGTCCAGGCACCTCGATTAGT
TCTCGAGCTTTTGGAGTACGTCGTCTTTAGGTTGGGGGGAGGGGTTTTATGCGATGGAGTTTCCCCACAC
TGAGTGGGTGGAGACTGAAGTTAGGCCAGCTTGGCACTTGATGTAATTCTCCTTGGAATTTGCCCTTTTT
GAGTTTGGATCTTGGTTCATTCTCAAGCCTCAGACAGTGGTTCAAAGTTTTTTTCTTCCATTTCAGGTGT
CGTGA
