>Addgene plasmid #116112 | pHAGE-ALK-R401Q | depositor partial sequence | sequence record 218986 | insert
ATGGGAGCCATCGGGCTCCTGTGGCTCCTGCCGCTGCTGCTTTCCACGGCAGCTGTGGGCTCCGGGATGG
GGACCGGCCAGCGCGCGGGCTCCCCAGCTGCGGGGCCGCCGCTGCAGCCCCGGGAGCCACTCAGCTACTC
GCGCCTGCAGAGGAAGAGTCTGGCAGTTGACTTCGTGGTGCCCTCGCTCTTCCGTGTCTACGCCCGGGAC
CTACTGCTGCCACCATCCTCCTCGGAGCTGAAGGCTGGCAGGCCCGAGGCCCGCGGCTCGCTAGCTCTGG
ACTGCGCCCCGCTGCTCAGGTTGCTGGGGCCGGCGCCGGGGGTCTCCTGGACCGCCGGTTCACCAGCCCC
GGCAGAGGCCCGGACGCTGTCCAGGGTGCTGAAGGGCGGCTCCGTGCGCAAGCTCCGGCGTGCCAAGCAG
TTGGTGCTGGAGCTGGGCGAGGAGGCGATCTTGGAGGGTTGCGTCGGGCCCCCCGGGGAGGCGGCTGTGG
GGCTGCTCCAGTTCAATCTCAGCGAGCTGTTCAGTTGGTGGATTCGCCAAGGCGAAGGGCGACTGAGGAT
CCGCCTGATGCCCGAGAAGAAGGCGTCGGAAGTGGGCAGAGAGGGAAGGCTGTCCGCGGCAATTCGCGCC
TCCCAGCCCCGCCTTCTCTTCCAGATCTTCGGGACTGGTCATAGCTCCTTGGAATCACCAACAAACATGC
CTTCTCCTTCTCCTGATTATTTTACATGGAATCTCACCTGGATAATGAAAGACTCCTTCCCTTTCCTGTC
TCATCGCAGCCGATATGGTCTGGAGTGCAGCTTTGACTTCCCCTGTGAGCTGGAGTATTCCCCTCCACTG
CATGACCTCAGGAACCAGAGCTGGTCCTGGCGCCGCATCCCCTCCGAGGAGGCCTCCCAGATGGACTTGC
TGGATGGGCCTGGGGCAGAGCGTTCTAAGGAGATGCCCAGAGGCTCCTTTCTCCTTCTCAACACCTCAGC
TGACTCCAAGCACACCATCCTGAGTCCGTGGATGAGGAGCAGCAGTGAGCACTGCACACTGGCCGTCTCG
GTGCACAGGCACCTGCAGCCCTCTGGAAGGTACATTGCCCAGCTGCTGCCCCACAACGAGGCTGCAAGAG
AGATCCTCCTGATGCCCACTCCAGGGAAGCATGGTTGGACAGTGCTCCAGGGAAGAATCGGGCGTCCAGA
CAACCCATTTCAAGTGGCCCTGGAATACATCTCCAGTGGAAACCGCAGCTTGTCTGCAGTGGACTTCTTT
GCCCTGAAGAACTGCAGTGAAGGAACATCCCCAGGCTCCAAGATGGCCCTGCAGAGCTCCTTCACTTGTT
GGAATGGGACAGTCCTCCAGCTTGGGCAGGCCTGTGACTTCCACCAGGACTGTGCCCAGGGAGAAGATGA
GAGCCAGATGTGCCGGAAACTGCCTGTGGGTTTTTACTGCAACTTTGAAGATGGCTTCTGTGGCTGGACC
CAAGGCACACTGTCACCCCACACTCCTCAATGGCAGGTCAGGACCCTAAAGGATGCCCGGTTCCAGGACC
ACCAAGACCATGCTCTATTGCTCAGTACCACTGATGTCCCCGCTTCTGAAAGTGCTACAGTGACCAGTGC
TACGTTTCCTGCACCGATCAAGAGCTCTCCATGTGAGCTCCGAATGTCCTGGCTCATTCGTGGAGTCTTG
AGGGGAAACGTGTCCTTGGTGCTAGTGGAGAACAAAACCGGGAAGGAGCAAGGCAGGATGGTCTGGCATG
TCGCCGCCTATGAAGGCTTGAGCCTGTGGCAGTGGATGGTGTTGCCTCTCCTCGATGTGTCTGACAGGTT
CTGGCTGCAGATGGTCGCATGGTGGGGACAAGGATCCAGAGCCATCGTGGCTTTTGACAATATCTCCATC
AGCCTGGACTGCTACCTCACCATTAGCGGAGAGGACAAGATCCTGCAGAATACAGCACCCAAATCAAGAA
ACCTGTTTGAGAGAAACCCAAACAAGGAGCTGAAACCCGGGGAAAATTCACCAAGACAGACCCCCATCTT
TGACCCTACAGTTCATTGGCTGTTCACCACATGTGGGGCCAGCGGGCCCCATGGCCCCACCCAGGCACAG
TGCAACAACGCCTACCAGAACTCCAACCTGAGCGTGGAGGTGGGGAGCGAGGGCCCCCTGAAAGGCATCC
AGATCTGGAAGGTGCCAGCCACCGACACCTACAGCATCTCGGGCTACGGAGCTGCTGGCGGGAAAGGCGG
GAAGAACACCATGATGCGGTCCCACGGCGTGTCTGTGCTGGGCATCTTCAACCTGGAGAAGGATGACATG
CTGTACATCCTGGTTGGGCAGCAGGGAGAGGACGCCTGCCCCAGTACAAACCAGTTAATCCAGAAAGTCT
GCATTGGAGAGAACAATGTGATAGAAGAAGAAATCCGTGTGAACAGAAGCGTGCATGAGTGGGCAGGAGG
CGGAGGAGGAGGGGGTGGAGCCACCTACGTATTTAAGATGAAGGATGGAGTGCCGGTGCCCCTGATCATT
GCAGCCGGAGGTGGTGGCAGGGCCTACGGGGCCAAGACAGACACGTTCCACCCAGAGAGACTGGAGAATA
ACTCCTCGGTTCTAGGGCTAAACGGCAATTCCGGAGCCGCAGGTGGTGGAGGTGGCTGGAATGATAACAC
TTCCTTGCTCTGGGCCGGAAAATCTTTGCAGGAGGGTGCCACCGGAGGACATTCCTGCCCCCAGGCCATG
AAGAAGTGGGGGTGGGAGACAAGAGGGGGTTTCGGAGGGGGTGGAGGGGGGTGCTCCTCAGGTGGAGGAG
GCGGAGGATATATAGGCGGCAATGCAGCCTCAAACAATGACCCCGAAATGGATGGGGAAGATGGGGTTTC
CTTCATCAGTCCACTGGGCATCCTGTACACCCCAGCTTTAAAAGTGATGGAAGGCCACGGGGAAGTGAAT
ATTAAGCATTATCTAAACTGCAGTCACTGTGAGGTAGACGAATGTCACATGGACCCTGAAAGCCACAAGG
TCATCTGCTTCTGTGACCACGGGACGGTGCTGGCTGAGGATGGCGTCTCCTGCATTGTGTCACCCACCCC
GGAGCCACACCTGCCACTCTCGCTGATCCTCTCTGTGGTGACCTCTGCCCTCGTGGCCGCCCTGGTCCTG
GCTTTCTCCGGCATCATGATTGTGTACCGCCGGAAGCACCAGGAGCTGCAAGCCATGCAGATGGAGCTGC
AGAGCCCTGAGTACAAGCTGAGCAAGCTCCGCACCTCGACCATCATGACCGACTACAACCCCAACTACTG
CTTTGCTGGCAAGACCTCCTCCATCAGTGACCTGAAGGAGGTGCCGCGGAAAAACATCACCCTCATTCGG
GGTCTGGGCCATGGCGCCTTTGGGGAGGTGTATGAAGGCCAGGTGTCCGGAATGCCCAACGACCCAAGCC
CCCTGCAAGTGGCTGTGAAGACGCTGCCTGAAGTGTGCTCTGAACAGGACGAACTGGATTTCCTCATGGA
AGCCCTGATCATCAGCAAATTCAACCACCAGAACATTGTTCGCTGCATTGGGGTGAGCCTGCAATCCCTG
CCCCGGTTCATCCTGCTGGAGCTCATGGCGGGGGGAGACCTCAAGTCCTTCCTCCGAGAGACCCGCCCTC
GCCCGAGCCAGCCCTCCTCCCTGGCCATGCTGGACCTTCTGCACGTGGCTCGGGACATTGCCTGTGGCTG
TCAGTATTTGGAGGAAAACCACTTCATCCACCGAGACATTGCTGCCAGAAACTGCCTCTTGACCTGTCCA
GGCCCTGGAAGAGTGGCCAAGATTGGAGACTTCGGGATGGCCCGAGACATCTACAGGGCGAGCTACTATA
GAAAGGGAGGCTGTGCCATGCTGCCAGTTAAGTGGATGCCCCCAGAGGCCTTCATGGAAGGAATATTCAC
TTCTAAAACAGACACATGGTCCTTTGGAGTGCTGCTATGGGAAATCTTTTCTCTTGGATATATGCCATAC
CCCAGCAAAAGCAACCAGGAAGTTCTGGAGTTTGTCACCAGTGGAGGCCGGATGGACCCACCCAAGAACT
GCCCTGGGCCTGTATACCGGATAATGACTCAGTGCTGGCAACATCAGCCTGAAGACAGGCCCAACTTTGC
CATCATTTTGGAGAGGATTGAATACTGCACCCAGGACCCGGATGTAATCAACACCGCTTTGCCGATAGAA
TATGGTCCACTTGTGGAAGAGGAAGAGAAAGTGCCTGTGAGGCCCAAGGACCCTGAGGGGGTTCCTCCTC
TCCTGGTCTCTCAACAGGCAAAACGGGAGGAGGAGCGCAGCCCAGCTGCCCCACCACCTCTGCCTACCAC
CTCCTCTGGCAAGGCTGCAAAGAAACCCACAGCTGCAGAGATCTCTGTTCGAGTCCCTAGAGGGCCGGCC
GTGGAAGGGGGACACGTGAATATGGCATTCTCTCAGTCCAACCCTCCTTCGGAGTTGCACAAGGTCCACG
GATCCAGAAACAAGCCCACCAGCTTGTGGAACCCAACGTACGGCTCCTGGTTTACAGAGAAACCCACCAA
AAAGAATAATCCTATAGCAAAGAAGGAGCCACACGACAGGGGTAACCTGGGGCTGGAGGGAAGCTGTACT
GTCCCACCTAACGTTGCAACTGGGAGACTTCCGGGGGCCTCACTGCTCCTAGAGCCCTCTTCGCTGACTG
CCAATATGAAGGAGGTACCTCTGTTCAGGCTACGTCACTTCCCTTGTGGGAATGTCAATTACGGCTACCA
GCAACAGGGCTTGCCCTTAGAAGCCGCTACTGCCCCTGGAGCTGGTCATTACGAGGATACCATTCTGAAA
AGCAAGAATAGCATGAACCAGCCTGGGCCCTGA
